Addgene plasmid #191621: pXD70LacZ6-LacI-Ptac(LacO)-LacZ
Purpose: E. coli - Eggerthella lenta shuttle plasmid (KanR), IPTG-inducible promoter-lacZ, engineered from pMAL-c2X
Depositing lab: Emily Balskus. Depositing organization: Harvard University. Publication: Genetic manipulation of the human gut bacterium Eggerthella lenta reveals a widespread family of transcriptional regulators. Dong X, Guthrie BGH, Alexander M, Noecker C, Ramirez L, Glasser NR, Turnbaugh PJ, Balskus EP. Nat Commun. 2022 Dec 9;13(1):7624. doi: 10.1038/s41467-022-33576-3. PubMed 36494336.
Backbone
  Vector backbone: pXD69m2
  Vector type: Bacterial Expression
Growth in bacteria
  Bacterial resistance: Ampicillin and Kanamycin, 100 & 50 μg/mL
  Growth temperature: 37°C
  Growth strain: DH5alpha
  Copy number: High Copy
Gene/Insert
  Gene/Insert name: lacZ
  Species: E. coli
Resource information
  A portion of this plasmid was derived from a plasmid made by: The IPTG-inducible promoter was cloned from pMAL-c2X developed by Paul Riggs Lab
Terms and licenses: Academic/Nonprofit Terms; Industry Terms: Not Available to Industry
How to cite: pXD70LacZ6-LacI-Ptac(LacO)-LacZ was a gift from Emily Balskus (Addgene plasmid # 191621 ; http://n2t.net/addgene:191621 ; RRID:Addgene_191621)
