[The description below was written by a language model from this plasmid's Addgene catalogue record and pLannotate feature annotations shown in this document.]
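Description:
pXD70LacZ6-LacI-Ptac(LacO)-LacZ is a roughly 10.9 kb bacterial expression plasmid built on the pXD69m2 backbone and designed as a shuttle vector between E. coli and the human gut actinobacterium Eggerthella lenta. In E. coli it replicates from a high-copy ColE1/pUC-type origin and carries two selectable markers: a β-lactamase gene (AmpR) with its native promoter, and an aphA-3 aminoglycoside phosphotransferase conferring kanamycin resistance. The catalogue entry highlights kanamycin as the shuttle plasmid's marker. A short fragment resembling a streptothricin acetyltransferase gene lies next to the KanR gene and is probably a remnant carried along with the resistance cassette. The annotated features end near 8.2 kb, leaving the last ~2.7 kb of the sequence unannotated. The replicon that supports maintenance in E. lenta is not identified in the feature table and may lie in this region.

The payload is an IPTG-inducible reporter module whose regulatory portion was taken from pMAL-c2X. A lacIq promoter drives elevated expression of the lac repressor, which binds the lac operator placed immediately downstream of the strong hybrid tac promoter and so holds transcription off until IPTG relieves repression. This promoter controls full-length E. coli lacZ encoding β-galactosidase, followed by a T7Te terminator, and an rrnB T1 terminator elsewhere in the backbone helps insulate the cassette. A CAP binding site and a tet promoter fragment are also detected between lacI and Ptac, consistent with sequence inherited from the parent vector. The construct serves to test and quantify inducible gene expression in E. lenta, using β-galactosidase activity as the readout, as part of a genetic toolkit for this organism.
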