Features (pLannotate 1.2.2; 15 found; start..end, strand, type, name):
     44..115     +  terminator     rrnB T1 terminator: transcription terminator T1 from the E. coli rrnB gene
    296..884     -  rep_origin     ori: high-copy-number ColE1/pMB1/pBR322/pUC origin of replication
   1055..1915    -  CDS            AmpR: β-lactamase; bla; confers resistance to ampicillin, carbenicillin, and related antibiotics
   1916..2020    -  promoter       AmpR promoter: bla
   2263..2282    +  misc_feature   BioBrick prefix: BioBrick prefix for parts that start with "ATG"
   2302..2379    +  promoter       lacIq promoter: lacI (mutant); In the lacIq allele, a single base change in the promoter boosts expression of the lacI gene about 10-fold.
   2380..3462    +  CDS            lacI: lac repressor; lacI; The lac repressor binds to the lac operator to inhibit transcription in E. coli. This inhibition can be relieved by adding lactose or isopropyl-β-D-thiogalactopyranoside (IPTG).
   3475..3496    +  protein_bind   CAP binding site: CAP binding activates transcription in the presence of cAMP. E. coli catabolite activator protein
   3515..3532    +  promoter       tet promoter (fragment): E. coli promoter for tetracycline efflux protein gene
   3705..3733    +  promoter       tac promoter: strong E. coli promoter; hybrid between the trp and lac UV5 promoters
   3737..3759    +  protein_bind   lac operator (fragment): The lac repressor binds to the lac operator to inhibit transcription in E. coli. This inhibition can be relieved by adding lactose or isopropyl-β-D-thiogalactopyranoside (IPTG). lac repressor encoded by lacI
   3827..6898    +  CDS            lacZ: BGAL_ECOLI - Experimental evidence at protein level: Swiss-Prot protein existence level 1. From Escherichia coli (strain K12).
   6919..6946    +  terminator     T7Te terminator: phage T7 early transcription terminator
   7069..7863    -  CDS            KanR: aminoglycoside phosphotransferase; aphA-3; confers resistance to kanamycin
   7959..8174    -  CDS            satA (fragment): STA_BACSU - Also known as yyaR. Experimental evidence at protein level: Swiss-Prot protein existence level 1. Involved in resistance to streptothricin, a broad-spectrum antibiotic produced by streptomycetes. Detoxifies streptothricin via acetylation of the beta amino group of the first beta-lysyl moiety of streptothricin. From Bacillus subtilis (strain 168).
>Addgene plasmid #191621 | pXD70LacZ6-LacI-Ptac(LacO)-LacZ | addgene full sequence | sequence record 375778 | Addgene NGS Result
GAATGCCCCTGCTGCCGCCAAGCTTGCTGGGGCTTTTCTTTTTCAAATAAAACGAAAGGCTCAGTCGAAA
GACTGGGCCTTTCGTTTTATCTGTTGTTTGTCGGTGAACGCTCTCTACTAGAGGAGCTCATGCCGGCGGC
ACCTCGCTAACGGATTCACCACTCCAAGAATTGGAGCCAATCAATTCTTGCGGAGAACTGTGAATGCGCA
AACCAACCCTTGGCAGAACATATCCATCGCGTCCGCCATCTCCAGCAGCCGCACGCGGCGCATCTCGGGC
CGCGTTGCTGGCGTTTTTCCATAGGCTCCGCCCCCCTGACGAGCATCACAAAAATCGACGCTCAAGTCAG
AGGTGGCGAAACCCGACAGGACTATAAAGATACCAGGCGTTTCCCCCTGGAAGCTCCCTCGTGCGCTCTC
CTGTTCCGACCCTGCCGCTTACCGGATACCTGTCCGCCTTTCTCCCTTCGGGAAGCGTGGCGCTTTCTCA
TAGCTCACGCTGTAGGTATCTCAGTTCGGTGTAGGTCGTTCGCTCCAAGCTGGGCTGTGTGCACGAACCC
CCCGTTCAGCCCGACCGCTGCGCCTTATCCGGTAACTATCGTCTTGAGTCCAACCCGGTAAGACACGACT
TATCGCCACTGGCAGCAGCCACTGGTAACAGGATTAGCAGAGCGAGGTATGTAGGCGGTGCTACAGAGTT
CTTGAAGTGGTGGCCTAACTACGGCTACACTAGAAGGACAGTATTTGGTATCTGCGCTCTGCTGAAGCCA
GTTACCTTCGGAAAAAGAGTTGGTAGCTCTTGATCCGGCAAACAAACCACCGCTGGTAGCGGTGGTTTTT
TTGTTTGCAAGCAGCAGATTACGCGCAGAAAAAAAGGATCTCAAGAAGATCCTTTGATCTTTTCTACGGG
GTCTGACGCTCAGTGGAACGAAAACTCACGTTAAGGGATTTTGGTCATGAGATTATCAAAAAGGATCTTC
ACCTAGATCCTTTTAAATTAAAAATGAAGTTTTAAATCAATCTAAAGTATATATGAGTAAACTTGGTCTG
ACAGTTACCAATGCTTAATCAGTGAGGCACCTATCTCAGCGATCTGTCTATTTCGTTCATCCATAGTTGC
CTGACTCCCCGTCGTGTAGATAACTACGATACGGGAGGGCTTACCATCTGGCCCCAGTGCTGCAATGATA
CCGCGAGACCCACGCTCACCGGCTCCAGATTTATCAGCAATAAACCAGCCAGCCGGAAGGGCCGAGCGCA
GAAGTGGTCCTGCAACTTTATCCGCCTCCATCCAGTCTATTAATTGTTGCCGGGAAGCTAGAGTAAGTAG
TTCGCCAGTTAATAGTTTGCGCAACGTTGTTGCCATTGCTGCAGGCATCGTGGTGTCACGCTCGTCGTTT
GGTATGGCTTCATTCAGCTCCGGTTCCCAACGATCAAGGCGAGTTACATGATCCCCCATGTTGTGCAAAA
AAGCGGTTAGCTCCTTCGGTCCTCCGATCGTTGTCAGAAGTAAGTTGGCCGCAGTGTTATCACTCATGGT
TATGGCAGCACTGCATAATTCTCTTACTGTCATGCCATCCGTAAGATGCTTTTCTGTGACTGGTGAGTAC
TCAACCAAGTCATTCTGAGAATAGTGTATGCGGCGACCGAGTTGCTCTTGCCCGGCGTCAACACGGGATA
ATACCGCGCCACATAGCAGAACTTTAAAAGTGCTCATCATTGGAAAACGTTCTTCGGGGCGAAAACTCTC
AAGGATCTTACCGCTGTTGAGATCCAGTTCGATGTAACCCACTCGTGCACCCAACTGATCTTCAGCATCT
TTTACTTTCACCAGCGTTTCTGGGTGAGCAAAAACAGGAAGGCAAAATGCCGCAAAAAAGGGAATAAGGG
CGACACGGAAATGTTGAATACTCATACTCTTCCTTTTTCAATATTATTGAAGCATTTATCAGGGTTATTG
TCTCATGAGCGGATACATATTTGAATGTATTTAGAAAAATAAACAAATAGGGGTTCCGCGCACATTTCCC
CGAAAAGTGCCACCTGACGTCTAAGAAACCATTATTATCATGACATTAACCTATAAAAATAGGCGTATCA
CGAGGCCCTTTCGTCTTCAAGGCGAAAAAACCCCGCCGAAGCGGGGTTTTTTGCGAAATATAATGACCCT
CTTGATAACCCAAGAGGGCATTTTTTAGGAACGGTTATTTGATTATTAATCCGGCGGCAACTGAAACGAT
TCGGATCCTGTATTACTATTCTGAATTCGCGGCCGCTTCTAGATACGCTGCCCGAAATTCCGACACCATC
GAATGGTGCAAAACCTTTCGCGGTATGGCATGATAGCGCCCGGAAGAGAGTCAATTCAGGGTGGTGAATG
TGAAACCAGTAACGTTATACGATGTCGCAGAGTATGCCGGTGTCTCTTATCAGACCGTTTCCCGCGTGGT
GAACCAGGCCAGCCACGTTTCTGCGAAAACGCGGGAAAAAGTGGAAGCGGCGATGGCGGAGCTGAATTAC
ATTCCCAACCGCGTGGCACAACAACTGGCGGGCAAACAGTCGTTGCTGATTGGCGTTGCCACCTCCAGTC
TGGCCCTGCACGCGCCGTCGCAAATTGTCGCGGCGATTAAATCTCGCGCCGATCAACTGGGTGCCAGCGT
GGTGGTGTCGATGGTAGAACGAAGCGGCGTCGAAGCCTGTAAAGCGGCGGTGCACAATCTTCTCGCGCAA
CGCGTCAGTGGGCTGATCATTAACTATCCGCTGGATGACCAGGATGCCATTGCTGTGGAAGCTGCCTGCA
CTAATGTTCCGGCGTTATTTCTTGATGTCTCTGACCAGACACCCATCAACAGTATTATTTTCTCCCATGA
AGACGGTACGCGACTGGGCGTGGAGCATCTGGTCGCATTGGGTCACCAGCAAATCGCGCTGTTAGCGGGC
CCATTAAGTTCTGTCTCGGCGCGTCTGCGTCTGGCTGGCTGGCATAAATATCTCACTCGCAATCAAATTC
AGCCGATAGCGGAACGGGAAGGCGACTGGAGTGCCATGTCCGGTTTTCAACAAACCATGCAAATGCTGAA
TGAGGGCATCGTTCCCACTGCGATGCTGGTTGCCAACGATCAGATGGCGCTGGGCGCAATGCGCGCCATT
ACCGAGTCCGGGCTGCGCGTTGGTGCGGATATCTCGGTAGTGGGATACGACGATACCGAAGACAGCTCAT
GTTATATCCCGCCGTTAACCACCATCAAACAGGATTTTCGCCTGCTGGGGCAAACCAGCGTGGACCGCTT
GCTGCAACTCTCTCAGGGCCAGGCGGTGAAGGGCAATCAGCTGTTGCCCGTCTCACTGGTGAAAAGAAAA
ACCACCCTGGCGCCCAATACGCAAACCGCCTCTCCCCGCGCGTTGGCCGATTCATTAATGCAGCTGGCAC
GACAGGTTTCCCGACTGGAAAGCGGGCAGTGAGCGCAACGCAATTAATGTAAGTTAGCTCACTCATTAGG
CACAATTCTCATGTTTGACAGCTTATCATCGACTGCACGGTGCACCAATGCTTCTGGCGTCAGGCAGCCA
TCGGAAGCTGTGGTATGGCTGTGCAGGTCGTAAATCACTGCATAATTCGTGTCGCTCAAGGCGCACTCCC
GTTCTGGATAATGTTTTTTGCGCCGACATCATAACGGTTCTGGCAAATATTCTGAAATGAGCTGTTGACA
ATTAATCATCGGCTCGTATAATGTGTGGAATTGTGAGCGGATAACAATTTCACACAGGAAACAGCCAGTC
CGTTTAGGTGTTTTCACGAGCACTTCACCAACAAGGACCATAGCATATGACCATGATTACGGATTCACTG
GCCGTCGTTTTACAACGTCGTGACTGGGAAAACCCTGGCGTTACCCAACTTAATCGCCTTGCAGCACATC
CCCCTTTCGCCAGCTGGCGTAATAGCGAAGAGGCCCGCACCGATCGCCCTTCCCAACAGTTGCGCAGCCT
GAATGGCGAATGGCGCTTTGCCTGGTTTCCGGCACCAGAAGCGGTGCCGGAAAGCTGGCTGGAGTGCGAT
CTTCCTGAGGCCGATACTGTCGTCGTCCCCTCAAACTGGCAGATGCACGGTTACGATGCGCCCATCTACA
CCAACGTGACCTATCCCATTACGGTCAATCCGCCGTTTGTTCCCACGGAGAATCCGACGGGTTGTTACTC
GCTCACATTTAATGTTGATGAAAGCTGGCTACAGGAAGGCCAGACGCGAATTATTTTTGATGGCGTTAAC
TCGGCGTTTCATCTGTGGTGCAACGGGCGCTGGGTCGGTTACGGCCAGGACAGTCGTTTGCCGTCTGAAT
TTGACCTGAGCGCATTTTTACGCGCCGGAGAAAACCGCCTCGCGGTGATGGTGCTGCGCTGGAGTGACGG
CAGTTATCTGGAAGATCAGGATATGTGGCGGATGAGCGGCATTTTCCGTGACGTCTCGTTGCTGCATAAA
CCGACTACACAAATCAGCGATTTCCATGTTGCCACTCGCTTTAATGATGATTTCAGCCGCGCTGTACTGG
AGGCTGAAGTTCAGATGTGCGGCGAGTTGCGTGACTACCTACGGGTAACAGTTTCTTTATGGCAGGGTGA
AACGCAGGTCGCCAGCGGCACCGCGCCTTTCGGCGGTGAAATTATCGATGAGCGTGGTGGTTATGCCGAT
CGCGTCACACTACGTCTGAACGTCGAAAACCCGAAACTGTGGAGCGCCGAAATCCCGAATCTCTATCGTG
CGGTGGTTGAACTGCACACCGCCGACGGCACGCTGATTGAAGCAGAAGCCTGCGATGTCGGTTTCCGCGA
GGTGCGGATTGAAAATGGTCTGCTGCTGCTGAACGGCAAGCCGTTGCTGATTCGAGGCGTTAACCGTCAC
GAGCATCATCCTCTGCATGGTCAGGTCATGGATGAGCAGACGATGGTGCAGGATATCCTGCTGATGAAGC
AGAACAACTTTAACGCCGTGCGCTGTTCGCATTATCCGAACCATCCGCTGTGGTACACGCTGTGCGACCG
CTACGGCCTGTATGTGGTGGATGAAGCCAATATTGAAACCCACGGCATGGTGCCAATGAATCGTCTGACC
GATGATCCGCGCTGGCTACCGGCGATGAGCGAACGCGTAACGCGAATGGTGCAGCGCGATCGTAATCACC
CGAGTGTGATCATCTGGTCGCTGGGGAATGAATCAGGCCACGGCGCTAATCACGACGCGCTGTATCGCTG
GATCAAATCTGTCGATCCTTCCCGCCCGGTGCAGTATGAAGGCGGCGGAGCCGACACCACGGCCACCGAT
ATTATTTGCCCGATGTACGCGCGCGTGGATGAAGACCAGCCCTTCCCGGCTGTGCCGAAATGGTCCATCA
AAAAATGGCTTTCGCTACCTGGAGAGACGCGCCCGCTGATCCTTTGCGAATACGCCCACGCGATGGGTAA
CAGTCTTGGCGGTTTCGCTAAATACTGGCAGGCGTTTCGTCAGTATCCCCGTTTACAGGGCGGCTTCGTC
TGGGACTGGGTGGATCAGTCGCTGATTAAATATGATGAAAACGGCAACCCGTGGTCGGCTTACGGCGGTG
ATTTTGGCGATACGCCGAACGATCGCCAGTTCTGTATGAACGGTCTGGTCTTTGCCGACCGCACGCCGCA
TCCAGCGCTGACGGAAGCAAAACACCAGCAGCAGTTTTTCCAGTTCCGTTTATCCGGGCAAACCATCGAA
GTGACCAGCGAATACCTGTTCCGTCATAGCGATAACGAGCTCCTGCACTGGATGGTGGCGCTGGATGGTA
AGCCGCTGGCAAGCGGTGAAGTGCCTCTGGATGTCGCTCCACAAGGTAAACAGTTGATTGAACTGCCTGA
ACTACCGCAGCCGGAGAGCGCCGGGCAACTCTGGCTCACAGTACGCGTAGTGCAACCGAACGCGACCGCA
TGGTCAGAAGCCGGGCACATCAGCGCCTGGCAGCAGTGGCGTCTGGCGGAAAACCTCAGTGTGACGCTCC
CCGCCGCGTCCCACGCCATCCCGCATCTGACCACCAGCGAAATGGATTTTTGCATCGAGCTGGGTAATAA
GCGTTGGCAATTTAACCGCCAGTCAGGCTTTCTTTCACAGATGTGGATTGGCGATAAAAAACAACTGCTG
ACGCCGCTGCGCGATCAGTTCACCCGTGCACCGCTGGATAACGACATTGGCGTAAGTGAAGCGACCCGCA
TTGACCCTAACGCCTGGGTCGAACGCTGGAAGGCGGCGGGCCATTACCAGGCCGAAGCAGCGTTGTTGCA
GTGCACGGCAGATACACTTGCTGATGCGGTGCTGATTACGACCGCTCACGCGTGGCAGCATCAGGGGAAA
ACCTTATTTATCAGCCGGAAAACCTACCGGATTGATGGTAGTGGTCAAATGGCGATTACCGTTGATGTTG
AAGTGGCGAGCGATACACCGCATCCGGCGCGGATTGGCCTGAACTGCCAGCTGGCGCAGGTAGCAGAGCG
GGTAAACTGGCTCGGATTAGGGCCGCAAGAAAACTATCCCGACCGCCTTACTGCCGCCTGTTTTGACCGC
TGGGATCTGCCATTGTCAGACATGTATACCCCGTACGTCTTCCCGAGCGAAAACGGTCTGCGCTGCGGGA
CGCGCGAATTGAATTATGGCCCACACCAGTGGCGCGGCGACTTCCAGTTCAACATCAGCCGCTACAGTCA
ACAGCAACTGATGGAAACCAGCCATCGCCATCTGCTGCACGCGGAAGAAGGCACATGGCTGAATATCGAC
GGTTTCCATATGGGGATTGGTGGCGACGACTCCTGGAGCCCGTCAGTATCGGCGGAATTCCAGCTGAGCG
CCGGTCGCTACCATTACCAGTTGGTCTGGTGTCAAAAATAAACTAGTCGACTCACACTGGCTCACCTTCG
GGTGGGCCTTTCTGCGTTTATATACTAGAGAGAGAATATAAAAAGCCAGATTATTAATCCGGCTTTTTTA
TTATTTAATTCCTGTTATAAAAAAAGGATCAATTTTGAACTCTCTCCCAAAGTTGATCCCTTAACGATCT
AAAACAATTCATCCAGTAAAATATAATATTTTATTTTCTCCCAATCAGGCTTGATCCCCAGTAAGTCAAA
AAATAGCTCGACATACTGTTCTTCCCCGATATCCTCCCTGATCGACCGGACGCAGAAGGCAATGTCATAC
CACTTGTCCGCCCTGCCGCTTCTCCCAAGATCAATAAAGCCACTTACTTTGCCATCTTTCACAAAGATGT
TGCTGTCTCCCAGGTCGCCGTGGGAAAAGACAAGTTCCTCTTCGGGCTTTTCCGTCTTTAAAAAATCATA
CAGCTCGCGCGGATCTTTAAATGGAGTGTCTTCTTCCCAGTTTTCGCAATCCACATCGGCCAGATCGTTA
TTCAGTAAGTAATCCAATTCGGCTAAGCGGCTGTCTAAGCTATTCGTATAGGGACAATCCGATATGTCGA
TGGAGTGAAAGAGCCTGATGCACTCCGCATACAGCTCGATAATCTTTTCAGGGCTTTGTTCATCTTCATA
CTCTTCCGAGCAAAGGACGCCATCGGCCTCACTCATGAGCAGATTGCTCCAGCCATCATGCCGTTCAAAG
TGCAGGACCTTTGGAACAGGCAGCTTTCCTTCCAGCCATAGCATCATGTCCTTTTCCCGTTCCACATCAT
AGGTGGTCCCTTTATACCGGCTGTCCGTCATTTTTAAATATAGGTTTTCATTTTCTCCCACCAGCTTATA
TACCTTAGCAGGAGACATTCCTTCCGTATCTTTTACGCAGCGGTATTTTTCGATCAGTTTTTTCAATTCC
GGTGATATTCTCATTTTAGCCATTTATTATTTCCTTCCTCTTTTCTACAGTATTTAAAGATACCCCAAGA
AGCTAATTATAACAAGACGAACTCCAATTCACTGTTCCTTGCATTCTAAAACCTTAAATACCAGAAAACA
GCTTTTTCAAAGTTGTTTTCAAAGTTGGCGTATAACATAGTATCGACGGAGCCGATTTTGAAACCACAAT
TATGATAGAATTTACAAGCTATAAGGTTATTGTCCTGGGTTTCAAGCATTAGTCCATGCAAGTTTTTATG
CTTTGCCCATTCTATAGATATATTGATAAGAAGACTGGAATGCCCGCTCCGCCGGGATTATTCGAAAGCG
CATCGTCCAAGCGAGACCGTCTGCATTCGGAAATCTCGGCCGGTTCGCGCCGAGGAAGCCCATCTGGCTG
CATCCCAAATCGACACACAACGCACGGAGGCCCCGGCGATCGCCGGGGCCTCCGAATCATGCGCATCGTG
GAAGCGAAGCTCCGCAAAAAACCCCGCTTCAGCGGGGTTTTTTCGCGTCGCACCTCCTTGTCGTGTATTA
CAGGTACTACTATAACACATCATCTAGCCCGCCCGCGATACGTCCTCTGCGGTGCAGCGTGGTCGCGGTT
CCACGCATCCGCCGCCCGCTGCGCATCGCGCAGCACGTCATTAAGGCTCTGTTGCCTTGGCTGTTCCCTG
CGCATCAGATATTCGAGCGGGCGCGATATTCGACTTCTAAGCTCTTCCACTTTGATTCGCATTCCCGCAA
CTCCTGCTCTGATGCGGCTCGCGAGTCCATCGCACTTAACAACGATGTTATCGAGGATTGCGCCGCGCTC
AGCTTTTCCCGCAGCTTCCCAGCCCCGAACCTCGGTAGCGATGGGTTGAAGCTCTCCAATGTCTCGCGCA
ACTCCGTCCGCTCGTTGCCGAAGACACTCCAATCGGTCTTGCTCATCTTCGATATCGAGCTTCACGTCCT
CGAGCTGGCTGTCAAGCTCGGCAAGGTCACCCTCCTTGTCGGCAATCTCGGTAACAAGCTCTGCCTTACG
CGTTTCGGCATCATTCAGTAAAGCGGCGGCTTCTTCCCTAGCCGCCGCGACGATTCGCGCCGCTTCGTCC
TTCGCAGGTTCAACCACGGCCTTATCGACCGCACAGCGTACCTTGTCGATATCCACGGACTTGTCCGTGT
ATACACGCTGCGCCCGCGTCTCCTCGTCAAGCTCGATTGCAGGGCGGTAGCCCATGCGCCCCTCTAGGTA
ATCCCCAAGCTCCTTGTGCATGCTCCGGTAGAAGCTGCGGGGGCACATCTGCTTGTAGTTGAACCGTCCA
TCTAGGATGGGCGTGAACGGCACGTGCATGTGGTCGCGGGCGGGCGTGCCATCCTTCAACACCTCGTCCT
TGTGGACGTACCCGCCCATCATGTTCTCGATGCCGAACTTCTTCGACAGGTACCAGTACGTGAGACGGAA
GAACCTGTCCTCATCGCCCTTGCGCACATTGTCGGGAAGCGTCACAACAACGTCAGCCATAACGACCGCA
TCCTTGCGCGTGGCACGCTTCCCTGCGGCCTTCTGGGCCTCGTTCACGCGCTCGATGCGGCTCTCCACCG
TGCCCCAGTTCGGCTCGCCATCGCGCGGCTCCACGCGCCCCACAACGAGCTTGCCGTCCTTGTTCGTGTA
GTGGCCGACCACCAAGTCGTTCTTGATGCGCTCGGGGTCGATGTTGTCGCGCTCCAGGCTGCTGCGGTCG
CGGCGGTAGTGGGCAAGCATGTGCCCGACCGATGGAGCCTTGTATTTCGCGATGTGAGCCATGGAAACCT
CCGAACCGTACAGACTTAATCGACTAAAGTCTAGCACGTTAGACCTTAGCTACGCTAAGGACGTGGCAGG
GCCAGCCCTGCACCCGCTCGGGCGTTCCCCCCGAGACCCCCCAGCCCTTGCCCGTTCGCGGCTTCGCTCA
CGGCCCTCGGGCCATCGGCGCGAGCGCCGAACGGAGGGACTTCGCCCCTCCGAACCACCCCTCAATCTAC
CTGCGGTTCGGCACACGGCACACGGCACTATTAGGGGGGCCGTCGTAGTGGCCCCCCTGTGGTCATTTGT
CATTTGTCATTTGTCACATTATTTTTCGGACACATTATTTTTCGGACGTAGTTAGCGAAAAATAATGAGC
CGCCCGATTCTGCAGGTCTCATCCAGTCGAGACACGGGCAAGGAAAGGGTCGATGGAGCAGAGCGTCCAT
CGACCCTTAATCAAGTCTGGTCTATTCGGTTGGCCGTCGCGTCAATTCCGCAATCCGTGAACGAGTCGGC
TTAGATCTGCGCGAGCGCAGACCACGCCGCCCCGTAGTCACGCATTGCTGCATTGACCCGACTACTCTTT
GGCACCTGACTGTTCCACGCACTTGCGCTTACGTTCGGCGTTCAGATAGTTCCCGCGACAATAGCGCTCG
AGAATCGAGTTGTACCCCACGATGATTTCGCGGTACTGCTCGGGAAACTCCCTCAGCGCCGCAGCCGTGA
AATCGTTGATGGTCTCGAACCTCTCGCACATGATGAAGCCGACCAACTCGAAGAGCATGTCCTGCTTGTC
CTTAGTCGAGAGCTGTTCGAGCTGACCAATGTCGAAGTTGTTTCCCTCGATGCGTGCTTCGACCGGATAC
AGCTCCTTGCCCTTCTTGCGACAGGAAGCCGTGTCGTGAATCAGATAGTCATACGCATGCCTGATGTTGT
TGATTGGCTCGGCTGACGAACAGCACTTCTTGCCGTCCGCGCTCAATCGGTTCAAGACGTTGATGATTGC
CTTGCGTGTCGTGTTGCCGCCCCAGACAACAATGACGTGCGCATGCGTCTTGCGCTGCTTGCTCTTCTGG
TCATGGTCTATGTCGTGAACCGCATAAGCGAAAGGCACTTGAAGAATGTCGTCTATCTCGTCCTGCCAGT
CATCGCGCATGTTCTCTGGGTAGCAGATGCCCTCCCAGAGCTTCACCTTCGTCTCGCCAGCGTTTGCCGC
CATGCTATAATCTCCTTGTCTC
